>Addgene plasmid #211570 | pSer57 | addgene full sequence | sequence record 421061 | Addgene NGS Result
TCGCGCGTTTCGGTGATGACGGTGAAAACCTCTGACACATGCAGCTCCCGGAGACGGTCACAGCTTGTCT
GTAAGCGGATGCCGGGAGCAGACAAGCCCGTCAGGGCGCGTCAGCGGGTGTTGGCGGGTGTCGGGGCTGG
CTTAACTATGCGGCATCAGAGCAGATTGTACTGAGAGTGCACCATATGCGGTGTGAAATACCGCACAGAT
GCGTAAGGAGAAAATACCGCATCATTAGGCGCCGCTTCTTTGAGCGAACGATCAAAAATAAGTGGGGCCC
CATCAAAAAAATATTCTCAACATAAAAAACTTTGTGTAATACTTGTAACGCTGAATTCGGAGAGATGCCG
GAGCGGCTGAACGGACCGGTCTCTAAAACCGGAGTAGGGGCAACTCTACCGGGGGTTCAAATCCCCCTCT
CTCCGCCACTGCAGATCCTTAGCGAAAGCTAAGGATTTTTTTTAAGCTTCGGGCGTAATCATGGTCATAG
CTGTTTCCTGTGTGAAATTGTTATCCGCTCACAATTCCACACAACATACGAGCCGGAAGCATAAAGTGTA
AAGCCTGGGGTGCCTAATGAGTGAGCTAACTCACATTAATTGCGTTGCGCTCACTGCCCGCTTTCCAGTC
GGGAAACCTGTCGTGCCAGCTGCATTAATGAATCGGCCAACGCGCGGGGAGAGGCGGTTTGCGTATTGGG
CGCTCTTCCGCTTCCTCGCTCACTGACTCGCTGCGCTCGGTCGTTCGGCTGCGGCGAGCGGTATCAGCTC
ACTCAAAGGCGGTAATACGGTTATCCACAGAATCAGGGGATAACGCAGGAAAGAACATGTGAGCAAAAGG
CCAGCAAAAGGCCAGGAACCGTAAAAAGGCCGCGTTGCTGGCGTTTTTCCATAGGCTCCGCCCCCCTGAC
GAGCATCACAAAAATCGACGCTCAAGTCAGAGGTGGCGAAACCCGACAGGACTATAAAGATACCAGGCGT
TTCCCCCTGGAAGCTCCCTCGTGCGCTCTCCTGTTCCGACCCTGCCGCTTACCGGATACCTGTCCGCCTT
TCTCCCTTCGGGAAGCGTGGCGCTTTCTCATAGCTCACGCTGTAGGTATCTCAGTTCGGTGTAGGTCGTT
CGCTCCAAGCTGGGCTGTGTGCACGAACCCCCCGTTCAGCCCGACCGCTGCGCCTTATCCGGTAACTATC
GTCTTGAGTCCAACCCGGTAAGACACGACTTATCGCCACTGGCAGCAGCCACTGGTAACAGGATTAGCAG
AGCGAGGTATGTAGGCGGTGCTACAGAGTTCTTGAAGTGGTGGCCTAACTACGGCTACACTAGAAGAACA
GTATTTGGTATCTGCGCTCTGCTGAAGCCAGTTACCTTCGGAAAAAGAGTTGGTAGCTCTTGATCCGGCA
AACAAACCACCGCTGGTAGCGGTGGTTTTTTTGTTTGCAAGCAGCAGATTACGCGCAGAAAAAAAGGATC
TCAAGAAGATCCTTTGATCTTTTCTACGGGGTCTGACGCTCAGTGGAACGAAAACTCACGTTAAGGGATT
TTGGTCATGAGATTATCAAAAAGGATCTTCACCTAGATCCTTTTAAATTAAAAATGAAGTTTTAAATCAA
TCTAAAGTATATATGAGTAAACTTGGTCTGACAGTTACCAATGCTTAATCAGTGAGGCACCTATCTCAGC
GATCTGTCTATTTCGTTCATCCATAGTTGCCTGACTCCCCGTCGTGTAGATAACTACGATACGGGAGGGC
TTACCATCTGGCCCCAGTGCTGCAATGATACCGCGAGATCCACGCTCACCGGCTCCAGATTTATCAGCAA
TAAACCAGCCAGCCGGAAGGGCCGAGCGCAGAAGTGGTCCTGCAACTTTATCCGCCTCCATCCAGTCTAT
TAATTGTTGCCGGGAAGCTAGAGTAAGTAGTTCGCCAGTTAATAGTTTGCGCAACGTTGTTGCCATTGCT
ACAGGCATCGTGGTGTCACGCTCGTCGTTTGGTATGGCTTCATTCAGCTCCGGTTCCCAACGATCAAGGC
GAGTTACATGATCCCCCATGTTGTGCAAAAAAGCGGTTAGCTCCTTCGGTCCTCCGATCGTTGTCAGAAG
TAAGTTGGCCGCAGTGTTATCACTCATGGTTATGGCAGCACTGCATAATTCTCTTACTGTCATGCCATCC
GTAAGATGCTTTTCTGTGACTGGTGAGTACTCAACCAAGTCATTCTGAGAATAGTGTATGCGGCGACCGA
GTTGCTCTTGCCCGGCGTCAATACGGGATAATACCGCGCCACATAGCAGAACTTTAAAAGTGCTCATCAT
TGGAAAACGTTCTTCGGGGCGAAAACTCTCAAGGATCTTACCGCTGTTGAGATCCAGTTCGATGTAACCC
ACTCGTGCACCCAACTGATCTTCAGCATCTTTTACTTTCACCAGCGTTTCTGGGTGAGCAAAAACAGGAA
GGCAAAATGCCGCAAAAAAGGGAATAAGGGCGACACGGAAATGTTGAATACTCATACTCTTCCTTTTTCA
ATATTATTGAAGCATTTATCAGGGTTATTGTCTCATGAGCGGATACATATTTGAATGTATTTAGAAAAAT
AAACAAATAGGGGTTCCGCGCACATTTCCCCGAAAAGTGCCACCTGACGTCTAAGAAACCATTATTATCA
TGACATTAACCTATAAAAATAGGCGTATCACGAGGCCCTTTCGTC
Features (pLannotate 1.2.2; 11 found; start..end, strand, type, name):
    137..234     +  misc_feature   bom (fragment): basis of mobility region from pBR322
    338..424     +  ncRNA          tRNA: Accession: RF00005 - tRNA
    435..464     +  terminator     bacterial terminator (fragment): putative bacterial transcription terminator
    508..524     -  protein_bind   lac operator: The lac repressor binds to the lac operator to inhibit transcription in E. coli. This inhibition can be relieved by adding lactose or isopropyl-β-D-thiogalactopyranoside (IPTG). lac repressor encoded by lacI
    532..562     -  promoter       lac promoter: promoter for the E. coli lac operon
    577..598     -  protein_bind   CAP binding site: CAP binding activates transcription in the presence of cAMP. E. coli catabolite activator protein
    611..703     -  CDS            lacI (fragment): lac repressor; lacI; The lac repressor binds to the lac operator to inhibit transcription in E. coli. This inhibition can be relieved by adding lactose or isopropyl-β-D-thiogalactopyranoside (IPTG).
    886..1474    -  rep_origin     ori: high-copy-number ColE1/pMB1/pBR322/pUC origin of replication
   1645..2505    -  CDS            AmpR: β-lactamase; bla; confers resistance to ampicillin, carbenicillin, and related antibiotics
   2506..2610    -  promoter       AmpR promoter: bla
   2705..35      +  CDS            rop (fragment) (across the origin): Rop protein, which maintains plasmids at low copy number; rop
