[The description below was written by a language model from this plasmid's Addgene catalogue record and pLannotate feature annotations shown in this document.]
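Description:
pSer57 is a small (about 2.7 kb) bacterial expression plasmid built on the pUC57 cloning backbone that supplies an amber suppressor tRNA charged with serine. It replicates in E. coli from the high-copy ColE1/pUC-type origin and is selected with ampicillin through the β-lactamase (AmpR) gene and its native promoter. The remaining annotated backbone elements are remnants typical of pUC-family vectors: the lac promoter, lac operator and CAP binding site flanking the former multiple cloning site, plus short fragments of lacI, rop and the pBR322 bom region. These fragments are not expected to be functional.

The payload is a synthetic tRNASer gene inserted between EcoRI and PstI sites, both of which are retained. The feature table identifies it as a tRNA of roughly 90 nt, followed directly by a short putative bacterial transcription terminator. According to the record, the tRNA is driven by a synthetic promoter, which the automated annotation does not pick up as a separate feature. The tRNA lies on the opposite strand from the vector's lac promoter, so its expression should depend on its own promoter rather than on lac control. The depositor notes that the plasmid was made using the sibling construct pAla57 as the vector, which indicates it belongs to a set of matched suppressor plasmids differing in the tRNA carried.

In use, the suppressor tRNA reads a UAG stop codon placed in a target gene and inserts serine there. A single amber mutant co-expressed with different suppressor plasmids can therefore yield a panel of natural amino acid substitutions at that position, allowing its contribution to protein function to be mapped.
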