Addgene plasmid #211570: pSer57
Purpose: Amber Suppressor tRNA for Serine
Depositing lab: Aron Fenton & Liskin Swint-Kruse. Depositing organization: University of Kansas Medical Center. Publication: Amber Suppressor tRNA-Based Mutagenesis for Positional Semi-Saturated Mutagenesis with Natural Amino Acid Substitutions: An Approach for Mapping Positional Contributions to Protein Function. O’Neil PT, Zeczycki TN, Park K-T, Rodnin MV, Swint-Kruse L, Vincentelli R, Fenton AW. Biophysica. 2026; 6(4):72. 10.3390/biophysica6040072.
Backbone
  Vector backbone: pUC57
  Vector type: Bacterial Expression
Growth in bacteria
  Bacterial resistance: Ampicillin, 100 μg/mL
  Growth temperature: 37°C
  Growth strain: DH5alpha
  Copy number: High Copy
Gene/Insert
  Gene/Insert name: tRNASer
  Species: Synthetic
  Promoter: Synthetic (Miller 1986)
  Cloning method: Restriction Enzyme; 5′ cloning site EcoRI (not destroyed); 3′ cloning site PstI (not destroyed)
  Sequencing primers: 3′ M13R
Terms and licenses: Academic/Nonprofit Terms; Industry Terms: Not Available to Industry
Depositor comments: Cloned using pAla57 as the vector
How to cite: pSer57 was a gift from Aron Fenton & Liskin Swint-Kruse (Addgene plasmid # 211570 ; http://n2t.net/addgene:211570 ; RRID:Addgene_211570)
